>Addgene plasmid #170687 | tetO-FOSL1 | addgene full sequence | sequence record 347273 | Addgene NGS Result
ACGTCGACGGATCGGGAGATCTCCCGATCCCCTATGGTGCACTCTCAGTACAATCTGCTCTGATGCCGCA
TAGTTAAGCCAGTATCTGCTCCCTGCTTGTGTGTTGGAGGTCGCTGAGTAGTGCGCGAGCAAAATTTAAG
CTACAACAAGGCAAGGCTTGACCGACAATTGCATGAAGAATCTGCTTAGGGTTAGGCGTTTTGCGCTGCT
TCGCGATGTACGGGCCAGATATACGCGTTGACATTGATTATTGACTAGTTATTAATAGTAATCAATTACG
GGGTCATTAGTTCATAGCCCATATATGGAGTTCCGCGTTACATAACTTACGGTAAATGGCCCGCCTGGCT
GACCGCCCAACGACCCCCGCCCATTGACGTCAATAATGACGTATGTTCCCATAGTAACGCCAATAGGGAC
TTTCCATTGACGTCAATGGGTGGAGTATTTACGGTAAACTGCCCACTTGGCAGTACATCAAGTGTATCAT
ATGCCAAGTACGCCCCCTATTGACGTCAATGACGGTAAATGGCCCGCCTGGCATTATGCCCAGTACATGA
CCTTATGGGACTTTCCTACTTGGCAGTACATCTACGTATTAGTCATCGCTATTACCATGGTGATGCGGTT
TTGGCAGTACATCAATGGGCGTGGATAGCGGTTTGACTCACGGGGATTTCCAAGTCTCCACCCCATTGAC
GTCAATGGGAGTTTGTTTTGGCACCAAAATCAACGGGACTTTCCAAAATGTCGTAACAACTCCGCCCCAT
TGACGCAAATGGGCGGTAGGCGTGTACGGTGGGAGGTCTATATAAGCAGCGCGTTTTGCCTGTACTGGGT
CTCTCTGGTTAGACCAGATCTGAGCCTGGGAGCTCTCTGGCTAACTAGGGAACCCACTGCTTAAGCCTCA
ATAAAGCTTGCCTTGAGTGCTTCAAGTAGTGTGTGCCCGTCTGTTGTGTGACTCTGGTAACTAGAGATCC
CTCAGACCCTTTTAGTCAGTGTGGAAAATCTCTAGCAGTGGCGCCCGAACAGGGACTTGAAAGCGAAAGG
GAAACCAGAGGAGCTCTCTCGACGCAGGACTCGGCTTGCTGAAGCGCGCACGGCAAGAGGCGAGGGGCGG
CGACTGGTGAGTACGCCAAAAATTTTGACTAGCGGAGGCTAGAAGGAGAGAGATGGGTGCGAGAGCGTCA
GTATTAAGCGGGGGAGAATTAGATCGCGATGGGAAAAAATTCGGTTAAGGCCAGGGGGAAAGAAAAAATA
TAAATTAAAACATATAGTATGGGCAAGCAGGGAGCTAGAACGATTCGCAGTTAATCCTGGCCTGTTAGAA
ACATCAGAAGGCTGTAGACAAATACTGGGACAGCTACAACCATCCCTTCAGACAGGATCAGAAGAACTTA
GATCATTATATAATACAGTAGCAACCCTCTATTGTGTGCATCAAAGGATAGAGATAAAAGACACCAAGGA
AGCTTTAGACAAGATAGAGGAAGAGCAAAACAAAAGTAAGACCACCGCACAGCAAGCGGCCGCTGATCTT
CAGACCTGGAGGAGGAGATATGAGGGACAATTGGAGAAGTGAATTATATAAATATAAAGTAGTAAAAATT
GAACCATTAGGAGTAGCACCCACCAAGGCAAAGAGAAGAGTGGTGCAGAGAGAAAAAAGAGCAGTGGGAA
TAGGAGCTTTGTTCCTTGGGTTCTTGGGAGCAGCAGGAAGCACTATGGGCGCAGCGTCAATGACGCTGAC
GGTACAGGCCAGACAATTATTGTCTGGTATAGTGCAGCAGCAGAACAATTTGCTGAGGGCTATTGAGGCG
CAACAGCATCTGTTGCAACTCACAGTCTGGGGCATCAAGCAGCTCCAGGCAAGAATCCTGGCTGTGGAAA
GATACCTAAAGGATCAACAGCTCCTGGGGATTTGGGGTTGCTCTGGAAAACTCATTTGCACCACTGCTGT
GCCTTGGAATGCTAGTTGGAGTAATAAATCTCTGGAACAGATTTGGAATCACACGACCTGGATGGAGTGG
GACAGAGAAATTAACAATTACACAAGCTTAATACACTCCTTAATTGAAGAATCGCAAAACCAGCAAGAAA
AGAATGAACAAGAATTATTGGAATTAGATAAATGGGCAAGTTTGTGGAATTGGTTTAACATAACAAATTG
GCTGTGGTATATAAAATTATTCATAATGATAGTAGGAGGCTTGGTAGGTTTAAGAATAGTTTTTGCTGTA
CTTTCTATAGTGAATAGAGTTAGGCAGGGATATTCACCATTATCGTTTCAGACCCACCTCCCAACCCCGA
GGGGACCCGACAGGCCCGAAGGAATAGAAGAAGAAGGTGGAGAGAGAGACAGAGACAGATCCATTCGATT
AGTGAACGGATCGGCACTGCGTGCGCCAATTCTGCAGACAAATGGCAGTATTCATCCACAATTTTAAAAG
AAAAGGGGGGATTGGGGGGTACAGTGCAGGGGAAAGAATAGTAGACATAATAGCAACAGACATACAAACT
AAAGAATTACAAAAACAAATTACAAAAATTCAAAATTTTCGGGTTTATTACAGGGACAGCAGAGATCCAG
TTTGGTTATCGAGTTTACCACTCCCTATCAGTGATAGAGAAAAGTGAAAGTCGAGTTTACCACTCCCTAT
CAGTGATAGAGAAAAGTGAAAGTCGAGTTTACCACTCCCTATCAGTGATAGAGAAAAGTGAAAGTCGAGT
TTACCACTCCCTATCAGTGATAGAGAAAAGTGAAAGTCGAGTTTACCACTCCCTATCAGTGATAGAGAAA
AGTGAAAGTCGAGTTTACCACTCCCTATCAGTGATAGAGAAAAGTGAAAGTCGAGTTTACCACTCCCTAT
CAGTGATAGAGAAAAGTGAAAGTCGAGCTCGGTACCCGGGTCGAGGTAGGCGTGTACGGTGGGAGGCCTA
TATAAGCAGAGCTCGTTTAGTGAACCGTCAGATCGCCTGGAGACGCCATCCACGCTGTTTTGACCTCCAT
AGAAGACACCGGGACCGATCCAGCCTCCGCGGCCCCGAATTGTAATACGACTCACTATAGGGAGACCCAA
GCTGGCTAGGTAAGCTTGATCAACAAGTTTGTACAAAAAAGCAGGCTTCACCATGTTCCGAGACTTCGGG
GAACCCGGCCCGAGCTCCGGGAACGGCGGCGGGTACGGCGGCCCCGCGCAGCCCCCGGCCGCAGCGCAGG
CAGCCCAGCAGAAGTTCCACCTGGTGCCAAGCATCAACACCATGAGTGGCAGTCAGGAGCTGCAGTGGAT
GGTACAGCCTCATTTCCTGGGGCCCAGCAGTTACCCCAGGCCTCTGACCTACCCTCAGTACAGCCCCCCA
CAACCCCGGCCAGGAGTCATCCGGGCCCTGGGGCCGCCTCCAGGGGTACGTCGAAGGCCTTGTGAACAGA
TCAGCCCGGAGGAAGAGGAGCGCCGCCGAGTAAGGCGCGAGCGGAACAAGCTGGCTGCGGCCAAGTGCAG
GAACCGGAGGAAGGAACTGACCGACTTCCTGCAGGCGGAGACTGACAAACTGGAAGATGAGAAATCTGGG
CTGCAGCGAGAGATTGAGGAGCTGCAGAAGCAGAAGGAGCGCCTAGAGCTGGTGCTGGAAGCCCACCGAC
CCATCTGCAAAATCCCGGAAGGAGCCAAGGAGGGGGACACAGGCAGTACCAGTGGCACCAGCAGCCCACC
AGCCCCCTGCCGCCCTGTACCTTGTATCTCCCTTTCCCCAGGGCCTGTGCTTGAACCTGAGGCACTGCAC
ACCCCCACACTCATGACCACACCCTCCCTAACTCCTTTCACCCCCAGCCTGGTCTTCACCTACCCCAGCA
CTCCTGAGCCTTGTGCCTCAGCTCATCGCAAGAGTAGCAGCAGCAGCGGAGACCCATCCTCTGACCCCCT
TGGCTCTCCAACCCTCCTCGCTTTGTGAAACCCAGCTTTCTTGTACAAAGTGGTTGATCTAGAGGGCCCG
CGGTTCGAAGGTAAGCCTATCCCTAACCCTCTCCTCGGTCTCGATTCTACGCGTACCGGTCATCATCACC
ATCACCATTGAGTTTAAACCCGCTGATCAGCCTCAATTCGATATCAAGCTTATCGATAATCAACCTCTGG
ATTACAAAATTTGTGAAAGATTGACTGGTATTCTTAACTATGTTGCTCCTTTTACGCTATGTGGATACGC
TGCTTTAATGCCTTTGTATCATGCTATTGCTTCCCGTATGGCTTTCATTTTCTCCTCCTTGTATAAATCC
TGGTTGCTGTCTCTTTATGAGGAGTTGTGGCCCGTTGTCAGGCAACGTGGCGTGGTGTGCACTGTGTTTG
CTGACGCAACCCCCACTGGTTGGGGCATTGCCACCACCTGTCAGCTCCTTTCCGGGACTTTCGCTTTCCC
CCTCCCTATTGCCACGGCGGAACTCATCGCCGCCTGCCTTGCCCGCTGCTGGACAGGGGCTCGGCTGTTG
GGCACTGACAATTCCGTGGTGTTGTCGGGGAAATCATCGTCCTTTCCTTGGCTGCTCGCCTGTGTTGCCA
CCTGGATTCTGCGCGGGACGTCCTTCTGCTACGTCCCTTCGGCCCTCAATCCAGCGGACCTTCCTTCCCG
CGGCCTGCTGCCGGCTCTGCGGCCTCTTCCGCGTCTTCGCCTTCGCCCTCAGACGAGTCGGATCTCCCTT
TGGGCCGCCTCCCCGCATCGATACCGTCGACCTCGAGACCTAGAAAAACATGGAGCAATCACAAGTAGCA
ATACAGCAGCTACCAATGCTGATTGTGCCTGGCTAGAAGCACAAGAGGAGGAGGAGGTGGGTTTTCCAGT
CACACCTCAGGTACCTTTAAGACCAATGACTTACAAGGCAGCTGTAGATCTTAGCCACTTTTTAAAAGAA
AAGGGGGGACTGGAAGGGCTAATTCACTCCCAACGAAGACAAGATATCCTTGATCTGTGGATCTACCACA
CACAAGGCTACTTCCCTGATTGGCAGAACTACACACCAGGGCCAGGGATCAGATATCCACTGACCTTTGG
ATGGTGCTACAAGCTAGTACCAGTTGAGCAAGAGAAGGTAGAAGAAGCCAATGAAGGAGAGAACACCCGC
TTGTTACACCCTGTGAGCCTGCATGGGATGGATGACCCGGAGAGAGAAGTATTAGAGTGGAGGTTTGACA
GCCGCCTAGCATTTCATCACATGGCCCGAGAGCTGCATCCGGACTGTACTGGGTCTCTCTGGTTAGACCA
GATCTGAGCCTGGGAGCTCTCTGGCTAACTAGGGAACCCACTGCTTAAGCCTCAATAAAGCTTGCCTTGA
GTGCTTCAAGTAGTGTGTGCCCGTCTGTTGTGTGACTCTGGTAACTAGAGATCCCTCAGACCCTTTTAGT
CAGTGTGGAAAATCTCTAGCAGGGCCCGTTTAAACCCGCTGATCAGCCTCGACTGTGCCTTCTAGTTGCC
AGCCATCTGTTGTTTGCCCCTCCCCCGTGCCTTCCTTGACCCTGGAAGGTGCCACTCCCACTGTCCTTTC
CTAATAAAATGAGGAAATTGCATCGCATTGTCTGAGTAGGTGTCATTCTATTCTGGGGGGTGGGGTGGGG
CAGGACAGCAAGGGGGAGGATTGGGAAGACAATAGCAGGCATGCTGGGGATGCGGTGGGCTCTATGGCTT
CTGAGGCGGAAAGAACCAGCTGGGGCTCTAGGGGGTATCCCC
[124 nt withheld, positions 5713-5836]
C
[91 nt withheld, positions 5838-5928]
A
[49 nt withheld, positions 5930-5978]
CCTTTGACGTTGGAGTCCACGTTCTTT
[37 nt withheld, positions 6006-6042]
ACCCTATCTCGGTCTATTCTTTTGATTTATAAGGGATTTTGCCGATTTCGGCCTATTGGTTAAAAAATGA
GCTGATTTAACAAAAATTTAACGCGAATTAATTCTGTGGAATGTGTGTCAGTTAGGGTGTGGAAAGTCCC
CAGGCTCCCCAGCAGGCAGAAGTATGCAAAGCATGCATCTCAATTAGTCAGCAACCAGGTGTGGAAAGTC
CCCAGGCTCCCCAGCAGGCAGAAGTATGCAAAGCATGCATCTCAATTAGTCAGCAACCATAGTCCCGCCC
CTAACTCCGCCCATCCCGCCCCTAACTCCGCCCAGTTCCGCCCATTCTCCGCCCCATGGCTGACTAATTT
TTTTTATTTATGCAGAGGCCGAGGCCGCCTCTGCCTCTGAGCTATTCCAGAAGTAGTGAGGAGGCTTTTT
TGGAGGCCTAGGCTTTTGCAAAAAGCTCCCGGGAGCTTGTATATCCATTTTCGGATCTGATCAGCACGTG
TTGACAATTAATCATCGGCATAGTATATCGGCATAGTATAATACGACAAGGTGAGGAACTAAACCATGGC
CAAGTTGACCAGTGCCGTTCCGGTGCTCACCGCGCGCGACGTCGCCGGAGCGGTCGAGTTCTGGACCGAC
CGGCTCGGGTTCTCCCGGGACTTCGTGGAGGACGACTTCGCCGGTGTGGTCCGGGACGACGTGACCCTGT
TCATCAGCGCGGTCCAGGACCAGGTGGTGCCGGACAACACCCTGGCCTGGGTGTGGGTGCGCGGCCTGGA
CGAGCTGTACGCCGAGTGGTCGGAGGTCGTGTCCACGAACTTCCGGGACGCCTCCGGGCCGGCCATGACC
GAGATCGGCGAGCAGCCGTGGGGGCGGGAGTTCGCCCTGCGCGACCCGGCCGGCAACTGCGTGCACTTCG
TGGCCGAGGAGCAGGACTGACACGTGCTACGAGATTTCGATTCCACCGCCGCCTTCTATGAAAGGTTGGG
CTTCGGAATCGTTTTCCGGGACGCCGGCTGGATGATCCTCCAGCGCGGGGATCTCATGCTGGAGTTCTTC
GCCCACCCCAACTTGTTTATTGCAGCTTATAATGGTTACAAATAAAGCAATAGCATCACAAATTTCACAA
ATAAAGCATTTTTTTCACTGCATTCTAGTTGTGGTTTGTCCAAACTCATCAATGTATCTTATCATGTCTG
TATACCGTCGACCTCTAGCTAGAGCTTGGCGTAATCATGGTCATAGCTGTTTCCTGTGTGAAATTGTTAT
CCGCTCACAATTCCACACAACATACGAGCCGGAAGCATAAAGTGTAAAGCCTGGGGTGCCTAATGAGTGA
GCTAACTCACATTAATTGCGTTGCGCTCACTGCCCGCTTTCCAGTCGGGAAACCTGTCGTGCCAGCTGCA
TTAATGAATCGGCCAACGCGCGGGGAGAGGCGGTTTGCGTATTGGGCGCTCTTCCGCTTCCTCGCTCACT
GACTCGCTGCGCTCGGTCGTTCGGCTGCGGCGAGCGGTATCAGCTCACTCAAAGGCGGTAATACGGTTAT
CCACAGAATCAGGGGATAACGCAGGAAAGAACATGTGAGCAAAAGGCCAGCAAAAGGCCAGGAACCGTAA
AAAGGCCGCGTTGCTGGCGTTTTTCCATAGGCTCCGCCCCCCTGACGAGCATCACAAAAATCGACGCTCA
AGTCAGAGGTGGCGAAACCCGACAGGACTATAAAGATACCAGGCGTTTCCCCCTGGAAGCTCCCTCGTGC
GCTCTCCTGTTCCGACCCTGCCGCTTACCGGATACCTGTCCGCCTTTCTCCCTTCGGGAAGCGTGGCGCT
TTCTCATAGCTCACGCTGTAGGTATCTCAGTTCGGTGTAGGTCGTTCGCTCCAAGCTGGGCTGTGTGCAC
GAACCCCCCGTTCAGCCCGACCGCTGCGCCTTATCCGGTAACTATCGTCTTGAGTCCAACCCGGTAAGAC
ACGACTTATCGCCACTGGCAGCAGCCACTGGTAACAGGATTAGCAGAGCGAGGTATGTAGGCGGTGCTAC
AGAGTTCTTGAAGTGGTGGCCTAACTACGGCTACACTAGAAGAACAGTATTTGGTATCTGCGCTCTGCTG
AAGCCAGTTACCTTCGGAAAAAGAGTTGGTAGCTCTTGATCCGGCAAACAAACCACCGCTGGTAGCGGTG
GTTTTTTTGTTTGCAAGCAGCAGATTACGCGCAGAAAAAAAGGATCTCAAGAAGATCCTTTGATCTTTTC
TACGGGGTCTGACGCTCAGTGGAACGAAAACTCACGTTAAGGGATTTTGGTCATGAGATTATCAAAAAGG
ATCTTCACCTAGATCCTTTTAAATTAAAAATGAAGTTTTAAATCAATCTAAAGTATATATGAGTAAACTT
GGTCTGACAGTTACCAATGCTTAATCAGTGAGGCACCTATCTCAGCGATCTGTCTATTTCGTTCATCCAT
AGTTGCCTGACTCCCCGTCGTGTAGATAACTACGATACGGGAGGGCTTACCATCTGGCCCCAGTGCTGCA
ATGATACCGCGAGACCCACGCTCACCGGCTCCAGATTTATCAGCAATAAACCAGCCAGCCGGAAGGGCCG
AGCGCAGAAGTGGTCCTGCAACTTTATCCGCCTCCATCCAGTCTATTAATTGTTGCCGGGAAGCTAGAGT
AAGTAGTTCGCCAGTTAATAGTTTGCGCAACGTTGTTGCCATTGCTACAGGCATCGTGGTGTCACGCTCG
TCGTTTGGTATGGCTTCATTCAGCTCCGGTTCCCAACGATCAAGGCGAGTTACATGATCCCCCATGTTGT
GCAAAAAAGCGGTTAGCTCCTTCGGTCCTCCGATCGTTGTCAGAAGTAAGTTGGCCGCAGTGTTATCACT
CATGGTTATGGCAGCACTGCATAATTCTCTTACTGTCATGCCATCCGTAAGATGCTTTTCTGTGACTGGT
GAGTACTCAACCAAGTCATTCTGAGAATAGTGTATGCGGCGACCGAGTTGCTCTTGCCCGGCGTCAATAC
GGGATAATACCGCGCCACATAGCAGAACTTTAAAAGTGCTCATCATTGGAAAACGTTCTTCGGGGCGAAA
ACTCTCAAGGATCTTACCGCTGTTGAGATCCAGTTCGATGTAACCCACTCGTGCACCCAACTGATCTTCA
GCATCTTTTACTTTCACCAGCGTTTCTGGGTGAGCAAAAACAGGAAGGCAAAATGCCGCAAAAAAGGGAA
TAAGGGCGACACGGAAATGTTGAATACTCATACTCTTCCTTTTTCAATATTATTGAAGCATTTATCAGGG
TTATTGTCTCATGAGCGGATACATATTTGAATGTATTTAGAAAAATAAACAAATAGGGGTTCCGCGCACA
TTTCCCCGAAAAGTGCCACCTG
Features (pLannotate 1.2.2; 36 found; start..end, strand, type, name):
     33..85      -  misc_feature   bom (fragment): basis of mobility region from pBR322
    240..619     +  enhancer       CMV enhancer: human cytomegalovirus immediate early enhancer
    620..819     +  promoter       CMV promoter: human cytomegalovirus (CMV) immediate early promoter
    837..1017    +  LTR            5' LTR (truncated): truncated 5' long terminal repeat (LTR) from HIV-1
   1064..1189    +  misc_feature   HIV-1 Ψ: packaging signal of human immunodeficiency virus type 1
   1173..1536    +  CDS            HIV-1 gag (fragment): gag protein from human immunodeficiency virus 1; gag
   1682..1915    +  misc_feature   RRE: The Rev response element (RRE) of HIV-1 allows for Rev-dependent mRNA export from the nucleus to the cytoplasm.
   2292..2392    +  CDS            Rev (fragment): human immunodeficiency virus 1 (HIV-1) Rev protein; rev; enhances nuclear export of unspliced and incompletely spliced viral mRNAs
   2442..2559    +  misc_feature   cPPT/CTS: central polypurine tract and central termination sequence of HIV-1
   2612..2882    +  protein_bind   tetracycline response element: contains seven copies of the tetracycline operator tetO tetracycline repressor TetR
   2893..2910    +  misc_feature   MCS (fragment): pUC18/19 multiple cloning site
   2915..2953    +  promoter       minimal CMV promoter: human cytomegalovirus (CMV) immediate early promoter
   3053..3071    +  promoter       T7 promoter: promoter for bacteriophage T7 RNA polymerase
   3103..3127    +  protein_bind   attB1: mutant version of attB; recombination site for the Gateway® BP reaction BP Clonase™
   3133..3945    +  CDS            FOSL1: FOSL1_HUMAN - Also known as FRA1. Experimental evidence at protein level: Swiss-Prot protein existence level 1. From Homo sapiens (Human).
   3950..3974    -  protein_bind   attB2: mutant version of attB; recombination site for the Gateway® BP reaction BP Clonase™
   4000..4041    +  CDS            V5 tag: epitope tag from simian virus 5
   4095..4118    +  misc_feature   MCS (fragment): pBluescript multiple cloning site
   4118..4706    +  misc_feature   WPRE: woodchuck hepatitis virus posttranscriptional regulatory element
   4643..5224    +  CDS            nef (fragment): NEF_HV1H2 - Experimental evidence at protein level: Swiss-Prot protein existence level 1. Extracellular Nef protein targets CD4(+) T-lymphocytes for apoptosis by interacting with CXCR4 surface receptors. From Human immunodeficiency virus type 1 group M subtype B (isolate HXB2) (HIV-1).
   5231..5411    +  LTR            5' LTR (truncated): truncated 5' long terminal repeat (LTR) from HIV-1
   5443..5667    +  polyA_signal   bGH poly(A) signal: bovine growth hormone polyadenylation signal
   5671..5692    +  promoter       SV40 promoter (fragment): SV40 enhancer and early promoter
   5713..6141    +  rep_origin     f1 ori (sequence partly withheld): f1 bacteriophage origin of replication; arrow indicates direction of (+) strand synthesis
   6155..6484    +  promoter       SV40 promoter: SV40 enhancer and early promoter
   6532..6579    +  promoter       EM7 promoter: synthetic bacterial promoter&nbsp
   6598..6972    +  CDS            BleoR: antibiotic-binding protein; Sh ble from Streptoalloteichus hindustanus; confers resistance to bleomycin, phleomycin, and Zeocin™
   6982..7107    +  CDS            ble (fragment): BLE_KLEPN - Experimental evidence at protein level: Swiss-Prot protein existence level 1. Binding protein with a strong affinity to the bleomycin family of antibiotics. Binds to CL990; an antimitotic-antibiotic compound. From Klebsiella pneumoniae.
   7102..7223    +  polyA_signal   SV40 poly(A) signal: SV40 polyadenylation signal
   7296..7312    -  protein_bind   lac operator: The lac repressor binds to the lac operator to inhibit transcription in E. coli. This inhibition can be relieved by adding lactose or isopropyl-β-D-thiogalactopyranoside (IPTG). lac repressor encoded by lacI
   7320..7350    -  promoter       lac promoter: promoter for the E. coli lac operon
   7365..7386    -  protein_bind   CAP binding site: CAP binding activates transcription in the presence of cAMP. E. coli catabolite activator protein
   7399..7491    -  CDS            lacI (fragment): lac repressor; lacI; The lac repressor binds to the lac operator to inhibit transcription in E. coli. This inhibition can be relieved by adding lactose or isopropyl-β-D-thiogalactopyranoside (IPTG).
   7674..8262    -  rep_origin     ori: high-copy-number ColE1/pMB1/pBR322/pUC origin of replication
   8433..9293    -  CDS            AmpR: β-lactamase; bla; confers resistance to ampicillin, carbenicillin, and related antibiotics
   9294..9398    -  promoter       AmpR promoter: bla
