[The description below was written by a language model from this plasmid's Addgene catalogue record and pLannotate feature annotations shown in this document.]
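Description:
tetO-FOSL1 is an HIV-1-based lentiviral transfer plasmid for doxycycline-inducible overexpression of human FOSL1 (FRA1) in mammalian cells. It was built in the FU-tetO-Gateway destination backbone: the FOSL1 open reading frame was PCR-amplified with attB sites from an existing retroviral FOSL1 plasmid, moved into an entry clone, and then transferred by LR recombination. In bacteria the roughly 9.4 kb plasmid replicates from a ColE1/pUC-type origin and is selected with ampicillin through the bla gene. The record lists it as low copy and propagated in a recombination-deficient strain, as is usual for repeat-containing lentiviral vectors. An f1 origin is also present.

The viral genome is transcribed from a CMV enhancer/promoter fused to a truncated 5' LTR and carries the Ψ packaging signal, a gag fragment, the RRE for Rev-dependent export and the cPPT/CTS. Its 3' end consists of a second truncated LTR followed by a bGH polyadenylation signal. The internal expression cassette consists of a tetracycline response element with seven tetO repeats joined to a minimal CMV promoter, driving the FOSL1 coding sequence flanked by attB1 and attB2, with a WPRE downstream to enhance transcript expression. A V5 tag sequence lies after attB2, but the record does not say whether it is translated in frame with FOSL1. Induction requires a reverse tetracycline transactivator supplied separately, since none is annotated here. Outside the LTRs, an SV40/EM7-driven BleoR cassette is present and would not be packaged into virus. The associated work used transcription factor combinations for direct reprogramming towards a human cardiomyocyte-like state.
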