Addgene plasmid #170687: tetO-FOSL1
Purpose: doxycycline-inducible overexpression of FOSL1
Depositing lab: Paul Burridge. Depositing organization: Northwestern University. Publication: A novel transcription factor combination for direct reprogramming to a spontaneously contracting human cardiomyocyte-like state. Romero-Tejeda M, Fonoudi H, Weddle CJ, DeKeyser JM, Lenny B, Fetterman KA, Magdy T, Sapkota Y, Epting C, Burridge PW. J Mol Cell Cardiol. 2023 Jul 6:S0022-2828(23)00106-2. doi: 10.1016/j.yjmcc.2023.06.005. PubMed 37421991.
Backbone
  Vector backbone: FU-tetO-Gateway
  Backbone manufacturer: addgene plasmid #43914
  Backbone size w/o insert (bp): 8600
  Total vector size (bp): 9423
  Modifications to backbone: FOSL1 ORF added to plasmid using Gateway cloning
  Vector type: Mammalian Expression, Lentiviral ; Doxycycline Inducible
Growth in bacteria
  Bacterial resistance: Ampicillin, 100 μg/mL
  Growth temperature: 30°C
  Growth strain: NEB Stable
  Copy number: Low Copy
Gene/Insert
  Gene/Insert name: FOSL1
  Species: H. sapiens (human)
  Insert size (bp): 816
  Entrez Gene: FOSL1 (a.k.a. FRA, FRA1, fra-1)
  Promoter: TRE promoter, Tet-ON
  Cloning method: Gateway Cloning
  Sequencing primers: 5′ LNCX; T7
Resource information
  A portion of this plasmid was derived from a plasmid made by: p6599 MSCV-IP N-HAonly FOSL1 was obtained from Peter Howley (Addgene plasmid # 34897 ; http://n2t.net/addgene:34897 ; RRID:Addgene_34897)
Terms and licenses: Academic/Nonprofit Terms; Industry Terms: Not Available to Industry
Depositor comments: This plasmid was generated using Gateway cloning. attB sites were added to FOSL1 via PCR reaction using pp6599 MSCV-IP N-HAonly FOSL1 as a template. Resulting fragements were recombined with pDONR221 to generate an entry clone. LR reaction was performed using the destination vector FU-tetO-Gateway (Addgene Plasmid #19778).
How to cite: tetO-FOSL1 was a gift from Paul Burridge (Addgene plasmid # 170687 ; http://n2t.net/addgene:170687 ; RRID:Addgene_170687)
